Addgene plasmid #73793: pME phluorin2-gpi
Purpose: ratiometric pHluorin2 with a gpi linkage sequence in a middle entry clone
Depositing lab: David Raible. Depositing organization: University of Washington. Publication: The zebrafish merovingian mutant reveals a role for pH regulation in hair cell toxicity and function. Stawicki TM, Owens KN, Linbo T, Reinhart KE, Rubel EW, Raible DW. Dis Model Mech. 2014 Jul;7(7):847-56. doi: 10.1242/dmm.016576. PubMed 24973752.
Backbone
  Vector backbone: pDONR221
  Total vector size (bp): 3432
  Vector type: middle entry clone
Growth in bacteria
  Bacterial resistance: Kanamycin, 50 μg/mL
  Growth temperature: 37°C
  Growth strain: DH5alpha
  Copy number: High Copy
Gene/Insert
  Gene/Insert name: ratiometric pHluorin2-gpi
  Species: Synthetic
  Insert size (bp): 885
  Cloning method: Gateway Cloning
  Sequencing primers: 5′ M13F; 3′ M13R
Resource information
  A portion of this plasmid was derived from a plasmid made by: Matthew Mahon
Terms and licenses: Academic/Nonprofit Terms; Industry Terms: Not Available to Industry
Depositor comments: Ratiometric pHluorin2 was originally published in the following paper: Mahon, M. (2011) pHluorin2: an enhanced, ratiometric, pH-sensitive green florescent protein. Advances in Bioscience and Biotechnology, 2, 132-137. doi: 10.4236/abb.2011.23021.
How to cite: pME phluorin2-gpi was a gift from David Raible (Addgene plasmid # 73793 ; http://n2t.net/addgene:73793 ; RRID:Addgene_73793)
