[The description below was written by a language model from this plasmid's Addgene catalogue record and pLannotate feature annotations shown in this document.]
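Description:
pME phluorin2-gpi is a Gateway middle entry clone built on the pDONR221 backbone, 3,432 bp in total. It is propagated in E. coli as a high-copy plasmid from a ColE1/pUC-type origin and selected with kanamycin through an aminoglycoside phosphotransferase (KanR) gene. Upstream of the cloning region sit the rrnB T1 and T2 transcription terminators typical of pDONR vectors, which insulate the insert from read-through transcription in bacteria. Short lacI and lacZα fragments and a T7 promoter beyond attL2 are backbone remnants. The plasmid carries no eukaryotic promoter or polyadenylation signal of its own, as expected for an entry clone.

The 885 bp synthetic insert lies between attL1 and attL2 and encodes ratiometric pHluorin2, an enhanced pH-sensitive GFP variant whose excitation ratio reports pH. The automated annotation labels the central roughly 717 bp open reading frame as PA-GFP, which most likely reflects similarity among GFP derivatives rather than the true identity; the catalogue entry identifies it as pHluorin2. This coding sequence is flanked on both sides by short fragments matching human folate receptor 1 (FOLR1). FOLR1 is a GPI-anchored protein, so these fragments are consistent with an N-terminal secretion signal and a C-terminal GPI-attachment signal, an arrangement that would tether the sensor to the outer face of the plasma membrane, although the record states only that a GPI linkage sequence is present.

In an LR recombination, the attL sites allow the cassette to be combined with a promoter-bearing 5′ entry clone, a 3′ entry clone and a destination vector to assemble expression constructs. The associated publication concerns pH regulation in zebrafish hair cells, which suggests use in zebrafish transgenes for pH measurement.
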