Features (pLannotate 1.2.2; 12 found; start..end, strand, type, name):
    121..213     +  CDS            lacI (fragment): lac repressor; lacI; The lac repressor binds to the lac operator to inhibit transcription in E. coli. This inhibition can be relieved by adding lactose or isopropyl-β-D-thiogalactopyranoside (IPTG).
    268..295     -  terminator     rrnB T2 terminator: transcription terminator T2 from the E. coli rrnB gene
    427..470     +  terminator     rrnB T1 terminator: Escherichia coli rrnB; transcription terminator T1 from the E. coli rrnB gene
    517..553     -  CDS            lacZα (fragment): LacZα fragment of β-galactosidase; lacZ fragment
    569..668     +  protein_bind   attL1: mutant version of attL; recombination site for the Gateway® LR reaction LR Clonase™
    671..751     +  CDS            FOLR1 (fragment): FOLR1_HUMAN - Also known as FOLR. Experimental evidence at protein level: Swiss-Prot protein existence level 1. Binds to folate and reduced folic acid derivatives and mediates delivery of 5-methyltetrahydrofolate and folate analogs into the interior of cells. Has high affinity for folate and folic acid analogs at neutral pH. Exposure to slightly acidic pH after receptor endocytosis triggers a conformation change that strongly reduces its affinity for folates and mediates their release. Required for normal embryonic development and normal cell proliferation. From Homo sapiens (Human).
    752..1468    +  CDS            PA-GFP: photoactivatable GFP variant (Patterson et al., 2002) mammalian codon-optimized
   1469..1552    +  CDS            FOLR1 (fragment): FOLR1_HUMAN - Also known as FOLR. Experimental evidence at protein level: Swiss-Prot protein existence level 1. Binds to folate and reduced folic acid derivatives and mediates delivery of 5-methyltetrahydrofolate and folate analogs into the interior of cells. Has high affinity for folate and folic acid analogs at neutral pH. Exposure to slightly acidic pH after receptor endocytosis triggers a conformation change that strongly reduces its affinity for folates and mediates their release. Required for normal embryonic development and normal cell proliferation. From Homo sapiens (Human).
   1557..1656    -  protein_bind   attL2: mutant version of attL; recombination site for the Gateway® LR reaction LR Clonase™
   1674..1692    -  promoter       T7 promoter: promoter for bacteriophage T7 RNA polymerase
   1826..2635    +  CDS            KanR: aminoglycoside phosphotransferase; aph(3')-Ia; confers resistance to kanamycin in bacteria or G418 (Geneticin®) in eukaryotes
   2782..3370    +  rep_origin     ori: high-copy-number ColE1/pMB1/pBR322/pUC origin of replication
>Addgene plasmid #73793 | pME phluorin2-gpi | depositor full sequence | sequence record 142703 | pME phluorin2-gpi sequence 3432 bps
CTTTCCTGCGTTATCCCCTGATTCTGTGGATAACCGTATTACCGCCTTTGAGTGAGCTGATACCGCTCGC
CGCAGCCGAACGACCGAGCGCAGCGAGTCAGTGAGCGAGGAAGCGGAAGAGCGCCCAATACGCAAACCGC
CTCTCCCCGCGCGTTGGCCGATTCATTAATGCAGCTGGCACGACAGGTTTCCCGACTGGAAAGCGGGCAG
TGAGCGCAACGCAATTAATACGCGTACCGCTAGCCAGGAAGAGTTTGTAGAAACGCAAAAAGGCCATCCG
TCAGGATGGCCTTCTGCTTAGTTTGATGCCTGGCAGTTTATGGCGGGCGTCCTGCCCGCCACCCTCCGGG
CCGTTGCTTCACAACGTTCAAATCCGCTCCCGGCGGATTTGTCCTACTCAGGAGAGCGTTCACCGACAAA
CAACAGATAAAACGAAAGGCCCAGTCTTCCGACTGAGCCTTTCGTTTTATTTGATGCCTGGCAGTTCCCT
ACTCTCGCGTTAACGCTAGCATGGATGTTTTCCCAGTCACGACGTTGTAAAACGACGGCCAGTCTTAAGC
TCGGGCCCCAAATAATGATTTTATTTTGACTGATAGTGACCTGTTCGTTGCAACAAATTGATGAGCAATG
CTTTTTTATAATGCCAACTTTGTACAAAAAAGCAGGCTAAATGGCTCAGCGGATGACAACACAGCTGCTG
CTCCTTCTAGTGTGGGTGGCTGTAGTAGGGGAGGCTCAGACAAGGATTGCAATGGTGAGCAAGGGCGAGG
AGCTGTTCACCGGGGTGGTGCCCATCCTGGTCGAGCTGGACGGCGACGTAAACGGCCACAAGTTCAGCGT
GTCCGGCGAGGGCGAGGGCGATGCCACCTACGGCAAGCTGACCCTGAAGTTCATCTGCACCACCGGCAAG
CTGCCCGTGCCCTGGCCCACCCTCGTGACCACCCTGAGCTACGGCGTGCAGTGCTTCAGCCGCTACCCCG
ACCACATGAAGCAGCACGACTTCTTCAAGTCCGCCATGCCCGAAGGCTACGTCCAGGAGCGCACCATCTT
CTTCAAGGACGACGGCAACTACAAGACCCGCGCCGAGGTGAAGTTCGAGGGCGACACCCTGGTGAACCGC
ATCGAGCTGAAGGGCATCGACTTCAAGGAGGACGGCAACATCCTGGGGCACAAGCTGGAGTACAACTACA
ACGAGCACCTGGTGTACATCATGGCCGACAAGCAGAAGAACGGCACCAAGGCCATCTTCCAGGTGCACCA
CAACATCGAGGACGGCAGCGTGCAGCTCGCCGACCACTACCAGCAGAACACCCCCATCGGCGACGGCCCC
GTGCTGCTGCCCGACAACCACTACCTGCACACCCAGTCCGCCCTGAGCAAAGACCCCAACGAGAAGCGCG
ATCACATGGTCCTGCTGGAGTTCGTGACCGCCGCCGGGATCACTCACGGCATGGACGAGCTGTACAAGGC
TGCAGCCATGAGTGGGGCTGGGCCCTGGGCAGCCTGGCCTTTCCTGCTTAGCCTGGCCCTAATGCTGCTG
TGGCTGCTCAGCTGATACCCAGCTTTCTTGTACAAAGTTGGCATTATAAGAAAGCATTGCTTATCAATTT
GTTGCAACGAACAGGTCACTATCAGTCAAAATAAAATCATTATTTGCCATCCAGCTGATATCCCCTATAG
TGAGTCGTATTACATGGTCATAGCTGTTTCCTGGCAGCTCTGGCCCGTGTCTCAAAATCTCTGATGTTAC
ATTGCACAAGATAAAAATATATCATCATGAACAATAAAACTGTCTGCTTACATAAACAGTAATACAAGGG
GTGTTATGAGCCATATTCAACGGGAAACGTCGAGGCCGCGATTAAATTCCAACATGGATGCTGATTTATA
TGGGTATAAATGGGCTCGCGATAATGTCGGGCAATCAGGTGCGACAATCTATCGCTTGTATGGGAAGCCC
GATGCGCCAGAGTTGTTTCTGAAACATGGCAAAGGTAGCGTTGCCAATGATGTTACAGATGAGATGGTCA
GACTAAACTGGCTGACGGAATTTATGCCTCTTCCGACCATCAAGCATTTTATCCGTACTCCTGATGATGC
ATGGTTACTCACCACTGCGATCCCCGGAAAAACAGCATTCCAGGTATTAGAAGAATATCCTGATTCAGGT
GAAAATATTGTTGATGCGCTGGCAGTGTTCCTGCGCCGGTTGCATTCGATTCCTGTTTGTAATTGTCCTT
TTAACAGCGATCGCGTATTTCGTCTCGCTCAGGCGCAATCACGAATGAATAACGGTTTGGTTGATGCGAG
TGATTTTGATGACGAGCGTAATGGCTGGCCTGTTGAACAAGTCTGGAAAGAAATGCATAAACTTTTGCCA
TTCTCACCGGATTCAGTCGTCACTCATGGTGATTTCTCACTTGATAACCTTATTTTTGACGAGGGGAAAT
TAATAGGTTGTATTGATGTTGGACGAGTCGGAATCGCAGACCGATACCAGGATCTTGCCATCCTATGGAA
CTGCCTCGGTGAGTTTTCTCCTTCATTACAGAAACGGCTTTTTCAAAAATATGGTATTGATAATCCTGAT
ATGAATAAATTGCAGTTTCATTTGATGCTCGATGAGTTTTTCTAATCAGAATTGGTTAATTGGTTGTAAC
ACTGGCAGAGCATTACGCTGACTTGACGGGACGGCGCAAGCTCATGACCAAAATCCCTTAACGTGAGTTA
CGCGTCGTTCCACTGAGCGTCAGACCCCGTAGAAAAGATCAAAGGATCTTCTTGAGATCCTTTTTTTCTG
CGCGTAATCTGCTGCTTGCAAACAAAAAAACCACCGCTACCAGCGGTGGTTTGTTTGCCGGATCAAGAGC
TACCAACTCTTTTTCCGAAGGTAACTGGCTTCAGCAGAGCGCAGATACCAAATACTGTTCTTCTAGTGTA
GCCGTAGTTAGGCCACCACTTCAAGAACTCTGTAGCACCGCCTACATACCTCGCTCTGCTAATCCTGTTA
CCAGTGGCTGCTGCCAGTGGCGATAAGTCGTGTCTTACCGGGTTGGACTCAAGACGATAGTTACCGGATA
AGGCGCAGCGGTCGGGCTGAACGGGGGGTTCGTGCACACAGCCCAGCTTGGAGCGAACGACCTACACCGA
ACTGAGATACCTACAGCGTGAGCTATGAGAAAGCGCCACGCTTCCCGAAGGGAGAAAGGCGGACAGGTAT
CCGGTAAGCGGCAGGGTCGGAACAGGAGAGCGCACGAGGGAGCTTCCAGGGGGAAACGCCTGGTATCTTT
ATAGTCCTGTCGGGTTTCGCCACCTCTGACTTGAGCGTCGATTTTTGTGATGCTCGTCAGGGGGGCGGAG
CCTATGGAAAAACGCCAGCAACGCGGCCTTTTTACGGTTCCTGGCCTTTTGCTGGCCTTTTGCTCACATG
TT
