>Addgene plasmid #73793 | pME phluorin2-gpi | depositor partial sequence | sequence record 136777 | pHluorin2-gpi
ATGGCTCAGCGGATGACAACACAGCTGCTGCTCCTTCTAGTGTGGGTGGCTGTAGTAGGGGAGGCTCAGA
CAAGGATTGCAATGGTGAGCAAGGGCGAGGAGCTGTTCACCGGGGTGGTGCCCATCCTGGTCGAGCTGGA
CGGCGACGTAAACGGCCACAAGTTCAGCGTGTCCGGCGAGGGCGAGGGCGATGCCACCTACGGCAAGCTG
ACCCTGAAGTTCATCTGCACCACCGGCAAGCTGCCCGTGCCCTGGCCCACCCTCGTGACCACCCTGAGCT
ACGGCGTGCAGTGCTTCAGCCGCTACCCCGACCACATGAAGCAGCACGACTTCTTCAAGTCCGCCATGCC
CGAAGGCTACGTCCAGGAGCGCACCATCTTCTTCAAGGACGACGGCAACTACAAGACCCGCGCCGAGGTG
AAGTTCGAGGGCGACACCCTGGTGAACCGCATCGAGCTGAAGGGCATCGACTTCAAGGAGGACGGCAACA
TCCTGGGGCACAAGCTGGAGTACAACTACAACGAGCACCTGGTGTACATCATGGCCGACAAGCAGAAGAA
CGGCACCAAGGCCATCTTCCAGGTGCACCACAACATCGAGGACGGCAGCGTGCAGCTCGCCGACCACTAC
CAGCAGAACACCCCCATCGGCGACGGCCCCGTGCTGCTGCCCGACAACCACTACCTGCACACCCAGTCCG
CCCTGAGCAAAGACCCCAACGAGAAGCGCGATCACATGGTCCTGCTGGAGTTCGTGACCGCCGCCGGGAT
CACTCACGGCATGGACGAGCTGTACAAGGCTGCAGCCATGAGTGGGGCTGGGCCCTGGGCAGCCTGGCCT
TTCCTGCTTAGCCTGGCCCTAATGCTGCTGTGGCTGCTCAGCTGA
