>Addgene plasmid #73793 | pME phluorin2-gpi | addgene partial sequence | sequence record 142691 | pBR322ori-F 5'-GGGAAACGCCTGGTATCTTT-3'
GCCACCTCTGACTTGAGCGTCGATTTTTGTGATGCTCGTCAGGGGGGCGGAGCCTATGGAAAAACGCCAG
CAACGCGGCCTTTTTACGGTTCCTGGCCTTTTGCTGGCCTTTTGCTCACATGTTCTTTCCTGCGTTATCC
CCTGATTCTGTGGATAACCGTATTACCGCCTTTGAGTGAGCTGATACCGCTCGCCGCAGCCGAACGACCG
AGCGCAGCGAGTCAGTGAGCGAGGAAGCGGAAGAGCGCCCAATACGCAAACCGCCTCTCCCCGCGCGTTG
GCCGATTCATTAATGCAGCTGGCACGACAGGTTTCCCGACTGGAAAGCGGGCAGTGAGCGCAACGCAATT
AATACGCGTACCGCTAGCCAGGAAGAGTTTGTAGAAACGCAAAAAGGCCATCCGTCAGGATGGCCTTCTG
CTTAGTTTGATGCCTGGCAGTTTATGGCGGGCGTCCTGCCCGCCACCCTCCGGGCCGTTGCTTCACAACG
TTCAAATCCGCTCCCGGCGGATTTGTCCTACTCAGGAGAGCGTTCACCGACAAACAACAGATAAAACGAA
AGGCCCAGTCTTCCGACTGAGCCTTTCGTTTTATTTGATGCCTGGCAGTTCCCTACTCTCGCGTTAACGC
TAGCATGGATGTTTTCCCAGTCACGACGTTGTAAAACGACGGCCAGTCTTAAGCTCGGGCCCCAAATAAT
GATTTTATTTTGACTGATAGTGACCTGTTCGTTGCAACAAATTGATGAGCAATGCTTTTTTATAATGCCA
ACTTTGTACAAAAAAGCAGGCTAAATGGCTCAGCGGATGACAACACAGCTGCTGCTCCTTCTAGTGTGGG
TGGCTGTAGTAGGGGAGGCTCAGACAAGGATTGCAATGGTGAGCAAGGGCGAGGAGCTGTTCACCGGGGT
GGTGCCCATCCTGGTCGAGCTGGACGGCGAC
