>Addgene plasmid #73793 | pME phluorin2-gpi | addgene partial sequence | sequence record 142702 | Kan-R 5'-ATCGCGAGCCCATTTATACC-3'
TGTTGGAATTTAATCGCGGCCTCGACGTTTCCCGTTGAATATGGCTCATAACACCCCTTGTATTACTGTT
TATGTAAGCAGACAGTTTTATTGTTCATGATGATATATTTTTATCTTGTGCAATGTAACATCAGAGATTT
TGAGACACGGGCCAGAGCTGCCAGGAAACAGCTATGACCATGTAATACGACTCACTATAGGGGATATCAG
CTGGATGGCAAATAATGATTTTATTTTGACTGATAGTGACCTGTTCGTTGCAACAAATTGATAAGCAATG
CTTTCTTATAATGCCAACTTTGTACAAGAAAGCTGGGTATCAGCTGAGCAGCCACAGCAGCATTAGGGCC
AGGCTAAGCAGGAAAGGCCAGGCTGCCCAGGGCCCAGCCCCACTCATGGCTGCAGCCTTGTACAGCTCGT
CCATGCCGTGAGTGATCCCGGCGGCGGTCACGAACTCCAGCAGGACCATGTGATCGCGCTTCTCGTTGGG
GTCTTTGCTCAGGGCGGACTGGGTGTGCAGGTAGTGGTTGTCGGGCAGCAGCACGGGGCCGTCGCCGATG
GGGGTGTTCTGCTGGTAGTGGTCGGCGAGCTGCACGCTGCCGTCCTCGATGTTGTGGTGCACCTGGAAGA
TGGCCTTGGTGCCGTTCTTCTGCTTGTCGGCCATGATGTACACCAGGTGCTCGTTGTAGTTGTACTCCAG
CTTGTGCCCCAGGATGTTGCCGTCCTCCTTGAAGTCGATGCCCTTCAGCTCGATGCGGTTCACCAGGGTG
TCGCCCTCGAACTTCACCTCGGCGCGGGTCTTGTAGTTGCCGTCGTCCTTGAAGAAGATGGTGCGCTCCT
GGACGTAGCCTTCGGGCATGGCGGACTTGAAGAAGTCGTGCTGCTTCATGTGGTCGGGGTAGCGGCTGAA
GCACTGCACGCCGTAGCTCAGGGTGGTCACGAGGGTGGGCCAGG
